>Addgene plasmid #178981 | pTU387 | addgene full sequence | sequence record 354257 | Addgene NGS Result
GGGGAATTGTGAGCGGATAACAATTCCCCTGTAGAAATAATTTTGTTTAACTTTAATAAGGAGATATACC
ATGGGCAGCAGCCATCACCATCATCACCACAGCCAGGATCCGAATTCGAGCTCGGCGCGCCTGCAGGTCG
ACAAGCTTGCGGCCGCATAATGCTTAAGTCGAACAGAAAGTAATCGTATTGTACACGGCCGCATAATCGA
AATTAATACGACTCACTATAGGGGAATTGTGAGCGGATAACAATTCCCCATCTTAGTATATTAGTTAAGT
ATAAGAAGGAGATATACATATGGCAGATCTCAATTGGATATCCAGACAAACGGTTTGCGAAGAAATACGC
GACAGGGTGATTGGACCGTAACCTCATGATTATATGATTGATACACGATTTAACCCTGACTTGCCGGTTT
TTGAAAAAGTTCGCAAACCCTGTTTTGCTTCATGAAGTGAGTTGGGTTTGCGAAAAAAGGTTATTACAGC
CTGATATCTAAGTAGAAGAGTACCGGTATTGAAGACCAAAGTTGCTGCGTATGGCGGTCCGGTTGTCCTT
GCTTTCGCAAGGATTCCAATACTGGAATCCTCCCGAAAGGGAGGTCGCAAAAGGCCGTTTTTCGAAAACC
ATAGTTTCATACAAACCGGCGATGAGGTTTGCGAACTTTTTGATTGTAGTAAGTATTATTAAAATAATGG
CTTAATATTTTTGGTATATACAATTCTCAACTTTTTCACCTTGCCGGAAATGAGGTTTGCGAAATTTTAG
AGAGCCGCATATCTATATTATTTACAATCAGTTACAAAATGGCCCCTTCTCGCCATATACGTAACCTCAG
AGTTGTTGGAGGGTTATGAAACAAGAGAAGGACTTAATGTCACGGTACCCAATTTTCTGCCCCGGACTCC
ACGGCTGTTACTAGAGGTTATGAAACAAGAGAAGGACTTAATGTCACGGTACAGTTTCCTGTTTTTTTTG
CTCCCTAACGCTACTTTGAATGTTATGAAACAAGAGAAGGACTTAATGTCACGGTACAATTATCATTTGG
ACAGCTTCCCTCATTATTTCGAGGTCGTTATGAAACAAGAGAAGGACTTAATGTCACGGTACGAAAAAAA
AAAGTAAAGTTCAGGGGCAAGTGCCAAAGTTATGAAACAAGAGAAGGACTTAATGTCACGGTACCCCTTT
GCTTCTTCTCTAGTGTTTCTATCCATGTTTGTGTTATGAAACAAGAGAAGGACTTAATGTCACGGTACTT
ACGAAGTATCTCCGTACGAACCTTTTCACTGTGTTATGAAACAAGAGAAGGACTTAATGTCACGGTACAG
AATTGGTATTATTTTTCCCAGTGTAATAATACCGTTATGAAACAAGAGAAGGACTTAATGTCACGGTACA
CCATTTTTGTCATTATTTATTGTCATGTTAGAAAGTTATGAAACAAGAGAAGGACTTAATGTCACGGTAC
TCTTCAGCAATTACTTCTTTACGAAGAGATAACTTTGTTATGAAACAAGAGAAGGACTTAATGTCACGGT
ACAAAATCTCAAGCCTCAAGCATATACTCAAAATCATTAGTTATGAAACAAGAGAAGGACTTAATGTCAC
GGTACATCATTACCATCCATATGTTCTGATGACTGTCTCTGCTGTAGTTATGAAACAAGAGAAGTACTTA
GGTTTGATTGAAGATCGCTGACGTCGGTACCCTCGAGTCTGGTAAAGAAACCGCTGCTGCGAAATTTGAA
CGCCAGCACATGGACTCGTCTACTAGCGCAGCTTAATTAACCTAGGCTGCTGCCACCGCTGAGCAATAAC
TAGCATAACCCCTTGGGGCCTCTAAACGGGTCTTGAGGGGTTTTTTGCTGAAACCTCAGGCATTTGAGAA
GCACACGGTCACACTGCTTCCGGTAGTCAATAAACCGGTAAACCAGCAATAGACATAAGCGGCTATTTAA
CGACCCTGCCCTGAACCGACGACCGGGTCGAATTTGCTTTCGAATTTCTGCCATTCATCCGCTTATTATC
ACTTATTCAGGCGTAGCAACCAGGCGTTTAAGGGCACCAATAACTGCCTTAAAAAAATTACGCCCCGCCC
TGCCACTCATCGCAGTACTGTTGTAATTCATTAAGCATTCTGCCGACATGGAAGCCATCACAAACGGCAT
GATGAACCTGAATCGCCAGCGGCATCAGCACCTTGTCGCCTTGCGTATAATATTTGCCCATAGTGAAAAC
GGGGGCGAAGAAGTTGTCCATATTGGCCACGTTTAAATCAAAACTGGTGAAACTCACCCAGGGATTGGCT
GAGACGAAAAACATATTCTCAATAAACCCTTTAGGGAAATAGGCCAGGTTTTCACCGTAACACGCCACAT
CTTGCGAATATATGTGTAGAAACTGCCGGAAATCGTCGTGGTATTCACTCCAGAGCGATGAAAACGTTTC
AGTTTGCTCATGGAAAACGGTGTAACAAGGGTGAACACTATCCCATATCACCAGCTCACCGTCTTTCATT
GCCATACGGAACTCCGGATGAGCATTCATCAGGCGGGCAAGAATGTGAATAAAGGCCGGATAAAACTTGT
GCTTATTTTTCTTTACGGTCTTTAAAAAGGCCGTAATATCCAGCTGAACGGTCTGGTTATAGGTACATTG
AGCAACTGACTGAAATGCCTCAAAATGTTCTTTACGATGCCATTGGGATATATCAACGGTGGTATATCCA
GTGATTTTTTTCTCCATTTTAGCTTCCTTAGCTCCTGAAAATCTCGATAACTCAAAAAATACGCCCGGTA
GTGATCTTATTTCATTATGGTGAAAGTTGGAACCTCTTACGTGCCGATCAACGTCTCATTTTCGCCAAAA
GTTGGCCCAGGGCTTCCCGGTATCAACAGGGACACCAGGATTTATTTATTCTGCGAAGTGATCTTCCGTC
ACAGGTATTTATTCGGCGCAAAGTGCGTCGGGTGATGCTGCCAACTTACTGATTTAGTGTATGATGGTGT
TTTTGAGGTGCTCCAGTGGCTTCTGTTTCTATCAGCTGTCCCTCCTGTTCAGCTACTGACGGGGTGGTGC
GTAACGGCAAAAGCACCGCCGGACATCAGCGCTAGCGGAGTGTATACTGGCTTACTATGTTGGCACTGAT
GAGGGTGTCAGTGAAGTGCTTCATGTGGCAGGAGAAAAAAGGCTGCACCGGTGCGTCAGCAGAATATGTG
ATACAGGATATATTCCGCTTCCTCGCTCACTGACTCGCTACGCTCGGTCGTTCGACTGCGGCGAGCGGAA
ATGGCTTACGAACGGGGCGGAGATTTCCTGGAAGATGCCAGGAAGATACTTAACAGGGAAGTGAGAGGGC
CGCGGCAAAGCCGTTTTTCCATAGGCTCCGCCCCCCTGACAAGCATCACGAAATCTGACGCTCAAATCAG
TGGTGGCGAAACCCGACAGGACTATAAAGATACCAGGCGTTTCCCCCTGGCGGCTCCCTCGTGCGCTCTC
CTGTTCCTGCCTTTCGGTTTACCGGTGTCATTCCGCTGTTATGGCCGCGTTTGTCTCATTCCACGCCTGA
CACTCAGTTCCGGGTAGGCAGTTCGCTCCAAGCTGGACTGTATGCACGAACCCCCCGTTCAGTCCGACCG
CTGCGCCTTATCCGGTAACTATCGTCTTGAGTCCAACCCGGAAAGACATGCAAAAGCACCACTGGCAGCA
GCCACTGGTAATTGATTTAGAGGAGTTAGTCTTGAAGTCATGCGCCGGTTAAGGCTAAACTGAAAGGACA
AGTTTTGGTGACTGCGCTCCTCCAAGCCAGTTACCTCGGTTCAAAGAGTTGGTAGCTCAGAGAACCTTCG
AAAAACCGCCCTGCAAGGCGGTTTTTTCGTTTTCAGAGCAAGAGATTACGCGCAGACCAAAACGATCTCA
AGAAGATCATCTTATTAATCAGATAAAATATTTCTAGATTTCAGTGCAATTTATCTCTTCAAATGTAGCA
CCTGAAGTCAGCCCCATACGATATAAGTTGTAATTCTCATGTTAGTCATGCCCCGCGCCCACCGGAAGGA
GCTGACTGGGTTGAAGGCTCTCAAGGGCATCGGTCGAGATCCCGGTGCCTAATGAGTGAGCTAACTTACA
TTAATTGCGTTGCGCTCACTGCCCGCTTTCCAGTCGGGAAACCTGTCGTGCCAGCTGCATTAATGAATCG
GCCAACGCGCGGGGAGAGGCGGTTTGCGTATTGGGCGCCAGGGTGGTTTTTCTTTTCACCAGTGAGACGG
GCAACAGCTGATTGCCCTTCACCGCCTGGCCCTGAGAGAGTTGCAGCAAGCGGTCCACGCTGGTTTGCCC
CAGCAGGCGAAAATCCTGTTTGATGGTGGTTAACGGCGGGATATAACATGAGCTGTCTTCGGTATCGTCG
TATCCCACTACCGAGATGTCCGCACCAACGCGCAGCCCGGACTCGGTAATGGCGCGCATTGCGCCCAGCG
CCATCTGATCGTTGGCAACCAGCATCGCAGTGGGAACGATGCCCTCATTCAGCATTTGCATGGTTTGTTG
AAAACCGGACATGGCACTCCAGTCGCCTTCCCGTTCCGCTATCGGCTGAATTTGATTGCGAGTGAGATAT
TTATGCCAGCCAGCCAGACGCAGACGCGCCGAGACAGAACTTAATGGGCCCGCTAACAGCGCGATTTGCT
GGTGACCCAATGCGACCAGATGCTCCACGCCCAGTCGCGTACCGTCTTCATGGGAGAAAATAATACTGTT
GATGGGTGTCTGGTCAGAGACATCAAGAAATAACGCCGGAACATTAGTGCAGGCAGCTTCCACAGCAATG
GCATCCTGGTCATCCAGCGGATAGTTAATGATCAGCCCACTGACGCGTTGCGCGAGAAGATTGTGCACCG
CCGCTTTACAGGCTTCGACGCCGCTTCGTTCTACCATCGACACCACCACGCTGGCACCCAGTTGATCGGC
GCGAGATTTAATCGCCGCGACAATTTGCGACGGCGCGTGCAGGGCCAGACTGGAGGTGGCAACGCCAATC
AGCAACGACTGTTTGCCCGCCAGTTGTTGTGCCACGCGGTTGGGAATGTAATTCAGCTCCGCCATCGCCG
CTTCCACTTTTTCCCGCGTTTTCGCAGAAACGTGGCTGGCCTGGTTCACCACGCGGGAAACGGTCTGATA
AGAGACACCGGCATACTCTGCGACATCGTATAACGTTACTGGTTTCACATTCACCACCCTGAATTGACTC
TCTTCCGGGCGCTATCATGCCATACCGCGAAAGGTTTTGCGCCATTCGATGGTGTCCGGGATCTCGACGC
TCTCCCTTATGCGACTCCTGCATTAGGAAATTAATACGACTCACTATA
Features (pLannotate 1.2.2; 18 found; start..end, strand, type, name):
      3..27      +  protein_bind   lac operator: The lac repressor binds to the lac operator to inhibit transcription in E. coli. This inhibition can be relieved by adding lactose or isopropyl-β-D-thiogalactopyranoside (IPTG). lac repressor encoded by lacI
     42..64      +  RBS            RBS: efficient ribosome binding site from bacteriophage T7 gene 10 (Olins and Rangwala, 1989)
    214..232     +  promoter       T7 promoter: promoter for bacteriophage T7 RNA polymerase
    233..257     +  protein_bind   lac operator: The lac repressor binds to the lac operator to inhibit transcription in E. coli. This inhibition can be relieved by adding lactose or isopropyl-β-D-thiogalactopyranoside (IPTG). lac repressor encoded by lacI
   1724..1765    +  CDS            S-Tag (fragment): affinity and epitope tag derived from pancreatic ribonuclease A
   1795..1812    +  CDS            SET1 (fragment): solubility-enhancement tag derived from T7 phage gene 10B
   1820..1867    +  terminator     T7 terminator: transcription terminator for bacteriophage T7 RNA polymerase
   2091..2747    -  CDS            cat: CAT_ECOLX - Experimental evidence at protein level: Swiss-Prot protein existence level 1. This enzyme is an effector of chloramphenicol resistance in bacteria. From Escherichia coli. This protein is used as a marker in many commonly used cloning vectors, such as pACYC184.
   2748..2850    -  promoter       cat promoter: promoter of the E. coli cat gene encoding chloramphenicol acetyltransferase
   2971..3114    +  mobile_element IS1 (fragment): prokaryotic transposable element IS1
   3233..3288    -  rep_origin     RSF ori (fragment): Plasmids containing the RSF 1030 origin of replication can be propagated in E. coli cells that contain additional plasmids with compatible origins.
   3376..3921    -  rep_origin     p15A ori: Plasmids containing the medium-copy-number p15A origin of replication can be propagated in E. coli cells that contain a second plasmid with the ColE1 origin.
   4033..4097    -  CDS            TcR (fragment): tetracycline efflux protein; tet; confers resistance to tetracycline
   4112..4133    -  protein_bind   CAP binding site: CAP binding activates transcription in the presence of cAMP. E. coli catabolite activator protein
   4146..5228    -  CDS            lacI: lac repressor; lacI; The lac repressor binds to the lac operator to inhibit transcription in E. coli. This inhibition can be relieved by adding lactose or isopropyl-β-D-thiogalactopyranoside (IPTG).
   5229..5306    -  promoter       lacI promoter: lacI
   5314..5349    -  CDS            TcR (fragment): tetracycline efflux protein; tet; confers resistance to tetracycline
   5352..2       +  promoter       T7 promoter (across the origin): promoter for bacteriophage T7 RNA polymerase
