[The description below was written by a language model from this plasmid's Addgene catalogue record and pLannotate feature annotations shown in this document.]
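Description:
pTU387 is a bacterial expression plasmid built on the pACYCDuet-1 backbone, carrying the CRISPR array of the Type III-E system from the anammox bacterium Candidatus Scalindua brodae. It replicates in E. coli from the p15A origin, which keeps copy number low to medium and makes the plasmid compatible with ColE1-type and other Duet-family vectors in the same cell. Selection is by chloramphenicol, through the cat gene and its native promoter. The backbone also encodes the lac repressor (lacI) under its own promoter. Short matches annotated as IS1, RSF ori and TcR fragments appear to be backbone remnants rather than functional elements.

As is typical of Duet vectors, there are two T7 promoter/lac operator units, so transcription depends on T7 RNA polymerase and can be induced with IPTG in a suitable host. The first unit is followed by a T7 gene 10 ribosome binding site and seems to be left empty. The roughly 1.4 kb insert, introduced by Gibson assembly, is not annotated in the feature table but corresponds to the unannotated gap between the second T7 promoter/lac operator and the residual S-tag sequence and T7 terminator. The array is transcribed as a non-coding precursor that is processed into crRNAs, so the downstream tag fragments are not relevant to its function.

The plasmid is intended for co-expression with compatible plasmids supplying the Type III-E proteins, such as the gRAMP effector, allowing reconstitution of crRNA-guided RNA-targeting complexes in E. coli. The depositor notes a single-nucleotide deletion in a non-coding part of the array that does not affect function.
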