Addgene plasmid #178981: pTU387
Purpose: pACYC Duet-1 containing full Type III-E system Candidatus “Scalindua brodae” CRISPR array
Depositing lab: Stan Brouns. Depositing organization: Delft University of Technology. Publication: The gRAMP CRISPR-Cas effector is an RNA endonuclease complexed with a caspase-like peptidase. van Beljouw SPB, Haagsma AC, Rodriguez-Molina A, van den Berg DF, Vink JNA, Brouns SJJ. Science. 2021 Sep 17;373(6561):1349-1353. doi: 10.1126/science.abk2718. Epub 2021 Aug 26. PubMed 34446442.
Backbone
  Vector backbone: pACYC Duet1
  Backbone size w/o insert (bp): 3994
  Total vector size (bp): 5367
  Vector type: Bacterial Expression
Growth in bacteria
  Bacterial resistance: Chloramphenicol, 25 μg/mL
  Growth temperature: 37°C
  Growth strain: DH5alpha
  Copy number: Low Copy
Gene/Insert
  Gene/Insert name: CRISPR array from Candidatus Scalindua brodae
  Species: Candidatus Scalindua brodae
  Insert size (bp): 1371
  Promoter: T7
  Cloning method: Gibson Cloning
  Sequencing primers: 5′ GTATTGTACACGGCCGCATAATC; 3′ GCTAGTTATTGCTCAGCGG
Terms and licenses: Academic/Nonprofit Terms; Industry Terms: Not Available to Industry
Depositor comments: Please note: Plasmid contains a single A nucleotide deletion in the CRISPR array from Candidatus Scalindua brodae. This deletion is in a non-coding region and does not affect plasmid function.
How to cite: pTU387 was a gift from Stan Brouns (Addgene plasmid # 178981 ; http://n2t.net/addgene:178981 ; RRID:Addgene_178981)
