>Addgene plasmid #178981 | pTU387 | depositor partial sequence | sequence record 347455 | Leader and CRISPR array
CAGACAAACGGTTTGCGAAGAAATACGCGACAGGGTGATTGGACCGTAACCTCATGATTATATGATTGAT
ACACGATTTAACCCTGACTTGCCGGTTTTTGAAAAAGTTCGCAAACCCTGTTTTGCTTCATGAAGTGAGT
TGGGTTTGCGAAAAAAGGTTATTACAGCCTGATATCTAAGTAGAAGAGTACCGGTATTGAAGACCAAAGT
TGCTGCGTATGGCGGTCCGGTTGTCCTTGCTTTCGCAAGGATTCCAATACTGGAATCCTCCCGAAAGGGA
GGTCGCAAAAGGCCGTTTTTCGAAAACCATAGTTTCATACAAACCGGCGATGAGGTTTGCGAACTTTTTG
ATTGTAGTAAGTATTATTAAAATAATGGCTTAATATTTTTGGTATATACAATTCTCAACTTTTTCACCTT
GCCGGAAATGAGGTTTGCGAAATTTTAGAGAGCCGCATATCTATATTATTTACAATCAGTTACAAAATGG
CCCCTTCTCGCCATATACGTAACCTCAGAGTTGTTGGAGGGTTATGAAACAAGAGAAGGACTTAATGTCA
CGGTACCCAATTTTCTGCCCCGGACTCCACGGCTGTTACTAGAGGTTATGAAACAAGAGAAGGACTTAAT
GTCACGGTACAGTTTCCTGTTTTTTTTGCTCCCTAACGCTACTTTGAATGTTATGAAACAAGAGAAGGAC
TTAATGTCACGGTACAATTATCATTTGGACAGCTTCCCTCATTATTTCGAGGTCGTTATGAAACAAGAGA
AGGACTTAATGTCACGGTACGAAAAAAAAAAAGTAAAGTTCAGGGGCAAGTGCCAAAGTTATGAAACAAG
AGAAGGACTTAATGTCACGGTACCCCTTTGCTTCTTCTCTAGTGTTTCTATCCATGTTTGTGTTATGAAA
CAAGAGAAGGACTTAATGTCACGGTACTTACGAAGTATCTCCGTACGAACCTTTTCACTGTGTTATGAAA
CAAGAGAAGGACTTAATGTCACGGTACAGAATTGGTATTATTTTTCCCAGTGTAATAATACCGTTATGAA
ACAAGAGAAGGACTTAATGTCACGGTACACCATTTTTGTCATTATTTATTGTCATGTTAGAAAGTTATGA
AACAAGAGAAGGACTTAATGTCACGGTACTCTTCAGCAATTACTTCTTTACGAAGAGATAACTTTGTTAT
GAAACAAGAGAAGGACTTAATGTCACGGTACAAAATCTCAAGCCTCAAGCATATACTCAAAATCATTAGT
TATGAAACAAGAGAAGGACTTAATGTCACGGTACATCATTACCATCCATATGTTCTGATGACTGTCTCTG
CTGTAGTTATGAAACAAGAGAAGTACTTAGGTTTGATTGAA
